Addgene plasmid #57681: tdEos-TOMM20-N-10
Purpose: Localization: Outer Mitochondrial Membrane, Excitation: 505 / 569, Emission: 516 / 581
Depositing lab: Michael Davidson. Depositing organization: Florida State University, Tallahassee.
Backbone
  Vector backbone: tdEos-N1
  Backbone size w/o insert (bp): 4750
  Vector type: Mammalian Expression
  Selectable markers: Neomycin (select with G418)
Growth in bacteria
  Bacterial resistance: Kanamycin, 50 μg/mL
  Growth temperature: 37°C
  Growth strain: DH5alpha
  Copy number: High Copy
Gene/Insert
  Gene/Insert name: TOMM20 (alt name: NM_014765.2)
  Species: H. sapiens (human)
  Entrez Gene: TOMM20 (a.k.a. MAS20, MOM19, TOM20)
  Promoter: CMV
  Tag / fusion protein: tdEos (C terminal on backbone)
  Cloning method: Unknown
  Sequencing primers: 5′ CMV-F; 3′ SV40pA-R
Terms and licenses: Academic/Nonprofit Terms; Industry Terms
Depositor comments: . Excitation = 505 / 569; Emission = 516 / 581
How to cite: tdEos-TOMM20-N-10 was a gift from Michael Davidson (Addgene plasmid # 57681 ; http://n2t.net/addgene:57681 ; RRID:Addgene_57681)
