[The description below was written by a language model from this plasmid's Addgene catalogue record.]
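Description:
tdEos-TOMM20-N-10 is a mammalian expression plasmid built on the tdEos-N1 backbone (about 4.75 kb without the insert), an N1-style fusion vector in which a gene of interest is placed upstream of the fluorescent protein coding sequence. It is maintained as a high-copy plasmid in E. coli under kanamycin selection, and it carries a neomycin resistance marker that allows G418 selection of transfected mammalian cells. No feature table is provided, so the origin of replication and other backbone elements are not itemised, although the listed sequencing primers suggest that an SV40 polyadenylation signal lies downstream of the expression cassette.

The insert is human TOMM20 (also known as TOM20, MAS20 or MOM19), a receptor subunit of the translocase of the outer mitochondrial membrane, expressed from the CMV promoter. tdEos is fused to its C terminus, which leaves the N-terminal end of TOMM20, where its membrane anchor lies, free to direct the fusion to the outer mitochondrial membrane. The "N-10" in the name probably refers to the N1-type fusion orientation and a 10-residue linker, but the record does not state this. tdEos is a tandem-dimer form of the photoconvertible protein Eos. The two recorded spectral pairs correspond to its green state (excitation 505 nm, emission 516 nm) and its red state after photoconversion (excitation 569 nm, emission 581 nm).

The stated purpose is labelling of the outer mitochondrial membrane. The photoconvertible tag makes the construct suited to live-cell imaging of mitochondria, optical highlighting and tracking of selected organelles, and localization-based super-resolution microscopy.
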