>Addgene plasmid #57681 | tdEos-TOMM20-N-10 | depositor partial sequence | sequence record 88835 | insert sequence
GATCCGCTAGCGCCACCATGGTGGGTCGGAACAGCGCCATCGCCGCCGGTGTATGCGGGGCCCTTTTCAT
TGGGTACTGCATCTACTTCGACCGCAAAAGACGAAGTGACCCCAACTTCAAGAACAGGCTTCGAGAACGA
AGAAAGAAACAGAAGCTTGCCAAGGAGAGAGCTGGGCTTTCCAAGTTACCTGACCTTAAAGATGCTGAAG
CTGTTCAGAAGTTCTTCCTTGAAGAAATACAGCTTGGTGAAGAGTTACTAGCTCAAGGTGAATATGAGAA
GGGCGTAGACCATCTGACAAATGCAATTGCTGTGTGTGGACAGCCACAGCAGTTACTGCAGGTCTTACAG
CAAACTCTTCCACCACCAGTGTTCCAGATGCTTCTGACTAAGCTCCCAACAATTAGTCAGAGAATTGTAA
GTGCTCAGAGCTTGGCTGAAGATGATGTGGAAGGCGGTAGCGGGGATCCACCGGTCGCCACCATGAGTGC
GATTAAGCCAGACATGAAGATCAACCTCCGTATGGAAGGCAACGTAAACGGGCACCACTTTGTGATCGAC
GGAGATGGTACAGGCAAGCCTTTTGAGGGAAAACAGAGTATGGATCTTGAAGTCAAAGAGGGCGGACCTC
TGCCTTTTGCCTTTGATATCCTGACCACTGCATTCCATTACGGCAACAGGGTATTCGCCGAATATCCAGA
CCACATACAAGACTATTTTAAGCAGTCGTTTCCTAAGGGGTATTCGTGGGAACGAAGCTTGACTTTCGAA
GACGGGGGCATTTGCATTGCCAGAAACGACATAACAATGGAAGGGGACACTTTCTATAATAAAGTTCGAT
TTCACGGTGTAAACTTTCCCGCCAATGGTCCAGTTATGCAGAAGAAGACGCTGAAATGGGAGCCCTCCAC
TGAGAAAATGTATGTGCGTGATGGAGTGCTGACTGGTGATATTCGCATGGCTTTGTTGCTTGAAGGAAAT
GCCCATTACCGATGTGACTTCAGAACTACTTACAAAGCTAAGGAGAAGGGTGTCAAGTTACCAGGCTACC
ACTTTGTGGACCACTGCATTGAGATTTTAAGCCATGACAAAGATTACAACAAGGTTAAGCTGTATGAGCA
TGCTGTTGCTCATTCTGGATTGCCTGACAATGCCAGACGATCCGGTAGCGGTCACGGTACTGGTTCTACT
GGTTCTGGTTCTTCTGAGAGTGCGATTAAGCCAGACATGAAGATCAACCTCCGTATGGAAGGCAACGTAA
ACGGGCACCACTTTGTGATCGACGGAGATGGTACAGGCAAGCCTTTTGAGGGAAAACAGAGTATGGATCT
TGAAGTCAAAGAGGGCGGACCTCTGCCTTTTGCCTTTGATATCCTGACCACTGCATTCCATTACGGCAAC
AGGGTATTCGCCGAATATCCAGACCACATACAAGACTATTTTAAGCAGTCGTTTCCTAAGGGGTATTCGT
GGGAACGAAGCTTGACTTTCGAAGACGGGGGCATTTGCATTGCCAGAAACGACATAACAATGGAAGGGGA
CACTTTCTATAATAAAGTTCGATTTCACGGTGTAAACTTTCCCGCCAATGGTCCAGTTATGCAGAAGAAG
ACGCTGAAATGGGAGCCCTCCACTGAGAAAATGTATGTGCGTGATGGAGTGCTGACTGGTGATATTCGCA
TGGCTTTGTTGCTTGAAGGAAATGCCCATTACCGATGTGACTTCAGAACTACTTACAAAGCTAAGGAGAA
GGGTGTCAAGTTACCAGGCTACCACTTTGTGGACCACTGCATTGAGATTTTAAGCCATGACAAAGATTAC
AACAAGGTTAAGCTGTATGAGCATGCTGTTGCTCATTCTGGATTGCCTGACAATGCCAGACGATAAGCGG
CCGCGACTCTAGATCATAATCAGCCATACCACATTT
