>Addgene plasmid #57681 | tdEos-TOMM20-N-10 | addgene partial sequence | sequence record 104708 | CMV-F 5'-CGCAAATGGGCGGTAGGCGTG-3'
GTGAACCGTCAGATCCGCTAGCGCCACCATGGTGGGTCGGAACAGCGCCATCGCCGCCGGTGTATGCGGG
GCCCTTTTCATTGGGTACTGCATCTACTTCGACCGCAAAAGACGAAGTGACCCCAACTTCAAGAACAGGC
TTCGAGAACGAAGAAAGAAACAGAAGCTTGCCAAGGAGAGAGCTGGGCTTTCCAAGTTACCTGACCTTAA
AGATGCTGAAGCTGTTCAGAAGTTCTTCCTTGAAGAAATACAGCTTGGTGAAGAGTTACTAGCTCAAGGT
GAATATGAGAAGGGCGTAGACCATCTGACAAATGCAATTGCTGTGTGTGGACAGCCACAGCAGTTACTGC
AGGTCTTACAGCAAACTCTTCCACCACCAGTGTTCCAGATGCTTCTGACTAAGCTCCCAACAATTAGTCA
GAGAATTGTAAGTGCTCAGAGCTTGGCTGAAGATGATGTGGAAGGCGGTAGCGGGGATCCACCGGTCGCC
ACCATGAGTGCGATTAAGCCAGACATGAAGATCAACCTCCGTATGGAAGGCAACGTAAACGGGCACCACT
TTGTGATCGACGGAGATGGTACAGGCAAGCCTTTTGAGGGAAAACAGAGTATGGATCTTGAAGTCAAAGA
GGGCGGACCTCTGCCTTTTGCCTTTGATATCCTGACCACTGCATTCCATTACGGCAACAGGGTATTCGCC
GAATATCCAGACCACATACAAGACTATTTTAAGCAGTCGTTTCCTAAGGGGTATTCGTGGGAACGAAGCT
TGACTTTCGAAGACGGG
